>Addgene plasmid #59230 | pLV-Enh eGFP Reporter-muKC2-X6 | addgene partial sequence | sequence record 95522 | pRRL5primeMCS-F 5'-tgaacggatctcgacggtat-3'
GGGGGGTACAGTGCAGGGGAAAGAATAGTAGACATAATAGCAACAGACATACAAACTAAAGAATTACAAA
AACAAATTACAAAAATTCAAAATTTTATCGATCACGAGACTAGCCTCGAGAAGCTTGATATCGAATTCCA
TCACAAGTTTGTACAAAAAAGCAGGCTTTGACTCTCTGGACAGACTTGGGGCTATTCTTAGTGGTGTAAC
GCATGCTGCTAGCCTGTGGAGAAGACAGAGGCCACCGTCTGGCTATGGGGCATATCTGATACAATGAAGA
TCCTGACGCCTCTTTCCCCCACATCACAGCTCACTTGTTCTTGTAGTCCTCCACCAGGTCCTGCATGTTC
CTCAGCTCTGAGTCCAGGCGGCCCCTCTCCCCCAGAACCCCGTCCAGCTGTCTACGGAGGTTGTTAATGT
ACTGTTCAAACAACGGATCCAGGTTCTGCTTTATGGTCTTGGTGCCCTGCTCCTGCAGCAGGGCCCACTT
GGTGTCCAGGACCTTGTTCTGCTGCTCCAGGAACCGCACCTGGAGGGGCCGAGTGGGAGGGGGGGAAGGT
TTGGGTTTGAGGCTTCTGTGGTATTTTCACTAGTGTGCTACCTGTCACATGCTGTCCCACCAAATCTTGT
GTTCAGTACCTGGCCTGTGACCTGTGAGGGACAATCGGCACTGATGCTCCTAACATCATTCTTTTAGGAA
AGATAGGGGACAGCCAGCCAACCCAGCTTTCTTGTACAAAGTGGTGATGCCCCGGGGGGATCCCCGGGTA
CCGAGCT
