>Addgene plasmid #59230 | pLV-Enh eGFP Reporter-muKC2-X6 | addgene partial sequence | sequence record 95523 | EGFP-N 5'-CGTCGCCGTCCAGCTCGACCAG-3'
TTGCTCACCATGGTGGCGACCGGTGCGCTCCGCGGCGTGGATGCTCCGGGGAAAGTTGCGCTCCGCGGCA
GGGATGCTCCTGGGAAGGTTGCGCTCCGCGGCAGGGATGCTCTGGGGAAGGCTGGTCCTGGCCGAGGATC
GGGAACGCGCCGCTCGCTCTGCTTCTCTTGTCTTCGCTTGTCTCTGGATGGAACCAGATTTGGTTCTGAG
TAGCTGTCAGCGTCTGGTGACCTGCTCGCCGCCCTGCGCCTTTAAGGAGTCTTCACCGGCCCCGCCCACT
CTCCGCTGGGCCAATCAGCGAGCCGGAGGAGGCCTTGGGGCCAGGAATCTTCCAGCAGTTTCGCGTCTGG
TGGAGCTTCCCCGCCTCCCTTGAGTAATCGGAGTTGTGGGTTCCGCCCTTGTCCAGAACTCTCCAGAGGT
TTCTGGGGTTCACTGGAGAGTACGGATTCCTGAGGGGGAGGGTGTGGGGAAGTGCTGGTGCTACTAGTGA
CACTGTTGCTATGGCGACGCATTACTAAGGCCTGTGTGGAATGGACAAGAAAGATCACCTCTAGCTCGGT
GTTGTGTACAGTTTGTTGTGATTTGTGGGGTTTCGCCAACTCGCACAGTTCTGAATATGGGGGTTAAAGG
CTAAAACTTAAGGGCTAAAACTTCTCCCCGCCAAGTTTAGGAGACCC
