[The description below was written by a language model from this plasmid's Addgene catalogue record.]
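Description:
pLV-Enh eGFP Reporter-muKC2-X6 is a lentiviral enhancer-reporter plasmid of about 8.6 kb, built on the Brachyury-eGFP lentiviral backbone. In the parental reporter, the Brachyury promoter was removed and replaced with the mouse Hsp68 minimal promoter taken from an Hsp68-lacZ Gateway vector. It is maintained in bacteria as a high-copy plasmid under ampicillin selection. The recommended host is a recombination-deficient strain, as is typical for lentiviral vectors whose repeated LTR sequences can be unstable. No feature table accompanies the record, so the lentiviral elements, the bacterial origin and any mammalian selection marker are not itemised.

The payload is a 600 bp mouse genomic fragment designated krt5 ex2, a candidate enhancer located in exonic sequence of the keratin type II gene cluster on chromosome 15. It was introduced by Gateway cloning. The depositor notes that the final plasmid is the post-recombination product and therefore carries attB sites flanking the insert, not the attR sites that the map suggests. The Hsp68 minimal promoter has little activity on its own, so eGFP expression depends on the linked test fragment. Fluorescence therefore reports whether the fragment acts as an enhancer in a given cellular context.

The construct is intended for packaging into lentivirus and transducing different cell types. Integrated reporter activity can then be compared across them to assess the strength and cell-type specificity of this keratin cluster enhancer.
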