Addgene plasmid #59230: pLV-Enh eGFP Reporter-muKC2-X6
Purpose: Lentiviral GFP reporter for testing enhancer activity in different cell types. Insert is an enhancer identified in the exonic region of the keratin type II cluster.
Depositing lab: Benjamin Yu. Depositing organization: University of California, San Diego (UCSD).
Backbone
  Vector backbone: Brachyury-eGFP
  Backbone size w/o insert (bp): 7967
  Total vector size (bp): 8567
  Modifications to backbone: Original vector is Brachyury-eGFP (Kita-Matsuo et al. 2009) with the Brachyury promoter cloned out and replaced with the minimal Hsp68 promoter from the Hsp68-lacZ-Gateway plasmid (Pennacchio et al. 2006)
  Vector type: Lentiviral
Growth in bacteria
  Bacterial resistance: Ampicillin, 100 μg/mL
  Growth temperature: 37°C
  Growth strain: Stbl3
  Copy number: High Copy
Gene/Insert
  Gene/Insert name: krt5 ex2 (alt name: mm9 chr15:101541815-101542414)
  Species: M. musculus (mouse)
  Insert size (bp): 600
  Promoter: Mu Hsp68 minimal promoter
  Cloning method: Gateway Cloning
  Sequencing primers: 5′ GACTCTCTGGACAGACTTGGAG; 3′ GGCTGGCTGTCCCCTATC
Terms and licenses: Academic/Nonprofit Terms; Industry Terms: Not Available to Industry
Depositor comments: Please note that the final plasmid sequence is post-Gateway recombination. The plasmid contains attB sites (not attR sites as the map implies).
How to cite: pLV-Enh eGFP Reporter-muKC2-X6 was a gift from Benjamin Yu (Addgene plasmid # 59230 ; http://n2t.net/addgene:59230 ; RRID:Addgene_59230)
